Addgene plasmid #71290: AgAK
Purpose: Expression of A. gambiae adenosine kinase
Depositing lab: Vern Schramm. Depositing organization: Albert Einstein College of Medicine. Publication: A high-affinity adenosine kinase from Anopheles gambiae. Cassera MB, Ho MC, Merino EF, Burgos ES, Rinaldo-Matthis A, Almo SC, Schramm VL. Biochemistry. 2011 Mar 22;50(11):1885-93. doi: 10.1021/bi101921w. Epub 2011 Feb 15. PubMed 21247194.
Backbone
  Vector backbone: pDEST14
  Backbone manufacturer: Invitrogen
  Vector type: Bacterial Expression
Growth in bacteria
  Bacterial resistance: Ampicillin, 100 μg/mL
  Growth temperature: 37°C
  Growth strain: DH5alpha
  Copy number: Unknown
Gene/Insert
  Gene/Insert name: Adenosine Kinase (alt names: AK; AdK)
  Species: Synthetic; A. gambiae
  Promoter: T7
  Tag / fusion protein: 6X Histidine (N terminal on insert)
  Cloning method: Gateway Cloning
  Sequencing primers: 5′ T7 fwd; 3′ T7 rev
Terms and licenses: Academic/Nonprofit Terms; Industry Terms: Not Available to Industry
How to cite: AgAK was a gift from Vern Schramm (Addgene plasmid # 71290 ; http://n2t.net/addgene:71290 ; RRID:Addgene_71290)
