[The description below was written by a language model from this plasmid's Addgene catalogue record.]
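Description:
AgAK is a bacterial expression plasmid built on the pDEST14 Gateway destination backbone and carrying the coding sequence for adenosine kinase (AK, AdK) from the mosquito Anopheles gambiae. The insert is recorded as synthetic, meaning the gene was made by synthesis rather than amplified from mosquito material, although the record does not say whether it was codon-optimised. It was introduced by Gateway recombinational cloning, so the open reading frame would be expected to sit between the attB-type recombination scars left after transfer from an entry clone. The plasmid is selected with ampicillin and maintained in a standard cloning strain. Its copy number is listed as unknown, and no feature table is supplied, so the origin of replication and the exact arrangement of elements cannot be confirmed from the record.

Expression is driven by the T7 promoter, which depends on T7 RNA polymerase. Protein production therefore normally requires an E. coli host that supplies this polymerase, typically under inducible control, whereas the cloning strain used for propagation does not express the insert appreciably. The enzyme carries an N-terminal 6X histidine tag that is part of the insert rather than the backbone, allowing purification by immobilised metal affinity chromatography. The record does not mention a protease cleavage site for removing the tag. The flanking T7 forward and reverse priming sites allow the insert to be verified by sequencing.

The stated purpose is recombinant expression of A. gambiae adenosine kinase, the enzyme that phosphorylates adenosine to AMP in purine salvage. The associated work characterises it as a high-affinity adenosine kinase, consistent with use in producing purified protein for biochemical study.
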