>Addgene plasmid #71290 | AgAK | addgene partial sequence | sequence record 130250 | T7 5'-TAATACGACTCACTATAGGG-3'
AGCAGGCTTCTAGAAAGAACAGGAGGAATTAACCATGGGCAGCTCTCATCACCACCATCACCACTCTAGC
GGGCTGGTGCCCCGAGGGAGTCATATGGAAAGCCTGCGCGATGGCATGCTGGTAGGCCTGGGCAACCCAC
TGCTGGACATCAGCGCCGTGGTTGAAAAGGATCTGCTGAACAAATACGATATGCAACCTAACAACGCTAT
TCTGGCTGAAGAAAAGCACATGCCGATGTACCAAGAACTGATCGAAAAGTACCAAGCTGAATACATCGCT
GGTGGTAGCGTACAGAACTCCCTGCGCGTAGCTCAATGGATTCTGCAACGTCCGCGCACGGCAATTTTCT
TTGGTTGCGTGGGCCAGGACGAATACGCCCGCATTCTGGAGGAGCGTGCTACCAGCAACGGTGTGAATGT
GCAATACCAGCGCAGCGCTACCTCCCCTACGGGTACGTGCGCCGTCCTGGTTACTGGCACCCAGCGTTCC
CTGTGCGCTAACCTGGCGGCGGCGAACGATTTCACCCCAGAGCATCTGCGCTCTGATGGTAACCGCGCCT
ATCTGCAAGGCGCCCAATTCTTTTACGTATCCGGCTTCTTCTTCACGGTATCCTTCGAATCTGCACTGTC
TGTTGCCAAAGAGGCTGCGGCTACCGGTCGTATGTTCATGATGAACCTGAGCGCTCCGTTTGTGCCGCAG
TT
