>Addgene plasmid #71290 | AgAK | addgene partial sequence | sequence record 130441 | T7term 5'-GCTAGTTATTGCTCAGCGG-3'
CTTTGTACAAGAAAGCTGGGTGGATCCTATTAGTTATCGGCGCAGAAGCTCGGTTCGCCTTCGAAGGTGC
AACCGGAACGTTGGATAATTTCACGGGCCGCCCAGATACCGCATTTAATGCACACATCAACAGTGCGAGA
CTGCAGCAGTTGAGCCAGAAAGCCACCTACAAAGGCGTCGCCTGCGCCATTGGTATCGACCATTTGCTCC
GGAGCCAGTTTCTGGACCGGGAACTCACGAACGTTATCCGTACCTGCTTCGATCAGCAGCACCGGGTCGC
TGCCCTGAGTAATAATTACAATGCGCTTACGTTTACCGTTCTCCTTCGGCAGAGCAGCGATGCGTTTACC
GATTTCGCGCAGATCTTCGGTACCGTAATTGAACTCTTTAGCCAGGGCAATGGCTTCCGTTTCATTACCA
AACAGGACGTCGACATACGGAAAGATCTCTTCCAGATTGTTCTTGTAAAACTGCGGCACAAACGGAGCGC
TCAGGTTCATCATGAACATACGACCGGTAGCCGCAGCCTCTTTGGCAACAGACAGTGCAGATTCGAAGGA
TACCGTGAAGAAGAAGCCGGATACGTAAAAGAATTGGGCGCCTTGCAGATAGGCGCGGTTACCATCAGAG
CGCAGATGCTCTGGGGTGAAATCGTTCGCCGCCGCCAGGTTAGCGCACAGGGAACGCTGGGTGCCAGTAA
CCAGGACGGCGCACGTACCCGTAGGGGAGGTAGCGCTGCGCTGGTATTGCACATTCACACCGTTGCTGGT
AGCACGCTCCTC
